Addgene plasmid #77173: SGK494 gRNA (BRDN0001147611)
Purpose: 3rd generation lentiviral gRNA plasmid targeting human SGK494
Depositing lab: John Doench & David Root. Depositing organization: Broad Institute. Publication: Optimized sgRNA design to maximize activity and minimize off-target effects of CRISPR-Cas9. Doench JG, Fusi N, Sullender M, Hegde M, Vaimberg EW, Donovan KF, Smith I, Tothova Z, Wilen C, Orchard R, Virgin HW, Listgarten J, Root DE. Nat Biotechnol. 2016 Jan 18. doi: 10.1038/nbt.3437. PubMed 26780180.
Backbone
  Vector backbone: lentiGuide-Puro
  Backbone manufacturer: Zhang Lab (Addgene plasmid # 52963)
  Vector type: Mammalian Expression, Lentiviral, CRISPR
  Selectable markers: Puromycin
Growth in bacteria
  Bacterial resistance: Ampicillin, 100 μg/mL
  Growth temperature: 37°C
  Growth strain: DH5alpha
  Copy number: High Copy
Gene/Insert
  Gene/Insert name: SGK494 (alt names: SGK494; NM_001174103.1)
  gRNA/shRNA sequence: TTTCCCATTAGGCCCATTAG
  Species: H. sapiens (human)
  Entrez Gene: SGK494 (a.k.a. FLJ25006, FLJ78978, MGC39533)
  Promoter: hU6
  Cloning method: Unknown
  Sequencing primers: 5′ U6-F; 3′ pS2-R
Terms and licenses: Academic/Nonprofit Terms; Industry Terms: Not Available to Industry
Depositor comments: The gRNA was designed to target the following Genbank reference sequence(s): NM_001174103.1. Note that this plasmid does NOT contain Cas9. It should be used in conjunction with lentiCas9-Blast (Addgene #52962) or otherwise with cell lines already expressing Cas9. Browse the full kinome gRNA library at http://www.addgene.org/pooled-library/broadgpp-human-kinome/ or visit http://www.broadinstitute.org/rnai/public/ for detailed protocols and information.
How to cite: SGK494 gRNA (BRDN0001147611) was a gift from John Doench & David Root (Addgene plasmid # 77173 ; http://n2t.net/addgene:77173 ; RRID:Addgene_77173)
