[The description below was written by a language model from this plasmid's Addgene catalogue record and pLannotate feature annotations shown in this document.]
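Description:
SGK494 gRNA (BRDN0001147611) is a third-generation lentiviral guide RNA plasmid built on the lentiGuide-Puro backbone, designed to direct Streptococcus pyogenes Cas9 to the human SGK494 gene. It is one of a set of individual guides from a human kinome CRISPR knockout library. In bacteria it is maintained at high copy from a ColE1/pUC-type origin and selected with ampicillin through the β-lactamase gene. An f1 origin, an SV40 origin, T7 and T3 promoters, and remnants of a lac cassette are also annotated as backbone carry-over.

The viral genome is driven by a chimeric RSV promoter fused to a truncated HIV-1 5' LTR, which makes transcription in packaging cells Tat-independent. It is followed by the Ψ packaging signal with a partial gag sequence and the Rev response element for nuclear export of the full-length RNA. Inside the transfer region, a human U6 RNA polymerase III promoter expresses the 20-nucleotide SGK494 spacer joined to the Cas9 gRNA scaffold. A cPPT/CTS element that aids nuclear import of the viral DNA lies downstream of this. A separate cassette uses the EF-1α core promoter with its first intron to express puromycin N-acetyltransferase, allowing selection of transduced mammalian cells, and a WPRE enhances transcript expression. The ΔU3 3' LTR renders the integrated provirus self-inactivating, and an SV40 polyadenylation signal follows.

The plasmid does not encode Cas9, so it is intended for use with a separate Cas9 vector such as lentiCas9-Blast or in cells that already express Cas9, typically for knockout studies of SGK494.
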