Features (pLannotate 1.2.2; 29 found; start..end, strand, type, name):
     14..80      +  CDS            small t antigen (fragment): SV40 (simian virus 40) small t antigen
    106..317     +  promoter       EF-1α core promoter: core promoter for human elongation factor EF-1α
    318..1256    +  intron         EF-1α intron A: intron upstream of the start codon of human EF-1α
   1278..1877    +  CDS            PuroR (fragment): puromycin N-acetyltransferase; pac from Streptomyces; confers resistance to puromycin
   1893..2481    +  misc_feature   WPRE: woodchuck hepatitis virus posttranscriptional regulatory element
   2532..2551    +  misc_feature   cPPT/CTS (fragment): central polypurine tract and central termination sequence of HIV-1
   2553..2786    +  LTR            3' LTR (ΔU3): self-inactivating 3' long terminal repeat (LTR) from HIV-1
   2864..2985    +  polyA_signal   SV40 poly(A) signal: SV40 polyadenylation signal
   3025..3160    +  rep_origin     SV40 ori: SV40 origin of replication
   3181..3199    -  promoter       T7 promoter: promoter for bacteriophage T7 RNA polymerase
   3207..3362    +  CDS            lacZα (fragment): LacZα fragment of β-galactosidase; lacZ fragment
   3367..3795    +  rep_origin     f1 ori (sequence partly withheld): f1 bacteriophage origin of replication; arrow indicates direction of (+) strand synthesis
   3848..3952    +  promoter       AmpR promoter: bla
   3953..4813    +  CDS            AmpR: β-lactamase; bla; confers resistance to ampicillin, carbenicillin, and related antibiotics
   4984..5572    +  rep_origin     ori: high-copy-number ColE1/pMB1/pBR322/pUC origin of replication
   5755..5847    +  CDS            lacI (fragment): lac repressor; lacI; The lac repressor binds to the lac operator to inhibit transcription in E. coli. This inhibition can be relieved by adding lactose or isopropyl-β-D-thiogalactopyranoside (IPTG).
   5860..5881    +  protein_bind   CAP binding site: CAP binding activates transcription in the presence of cAMP. E. coli catabolite activator protein
   5896..5926    +  promoter       lac promoter: promoter for the E. coli lac operon
   5934..5950    +  protein_bind   lac operator: The lac repressor binds to the lac operator to inhibit transcription in E. coli. This inhibition can be relieved by adding lactose or isopropyl-β-D-thiogalactopyranoside (IPTG). lac repressor encoded by lacI
   5995..6013    +  promoter       T3 promoter: promoter for bacteriophage T3 RNA polymerase
   6041..6267    +  promoter       RSV promoter: Rous sarcoma virus enhancer/promoter
   6268..6448    +  LTR            5' LTR (truncated): truncated 5' long terminal repeat (LTR) from HIV-1
   6495..6620    +  misc_feature   HIV-1 Ψ: packaging signal of human immunodeficiency virus type 1
   6604..6967    +  CDS            HIV-1 gag (fragment): gag protein from human immunodeficiency virus 1; gag
   7113..7346    +  misc_feature   RRE: The Rev response element (RRE) of HIV-1 allows for Rev-dependent mRNA export from the nucleus to the cytoplasm.
   7723..7749    +  CDS            Rev (fragment): human immunodeficiency virus 1 (HIV-1) Rev protein; rev; enhances nuclear export of unspliced and incompletely spliced viral mRNAs
   7753..7993    +  promoter       U6 promoter: RNA polymerase III promoter for human U6 snRNA
   8023..8098    +  misc_RNA       gRNA scaffold: guide RNA scaffold for the Streptococcus pyogenes CRISPR/Cas9 system
   8154..8271    +  misc_feature   cPPT/CTS: central polypurine tract and central termination sequence of HIV-1
>Addgene plasmid #77173 | SGK494 gRNA (BRDN0001147611) | addgene full sequence | sequence record 187254 | Addgene Assembled Sequence
CCCGGGTGCAAAGATGGATAAAGTTTTAAACAGAGAGGAATCTTTGCAGCTAATGGACCTTCTAGGTCTT
GAAAGGAGTGGGAATTGGCTCCGGTGCCCGTCAGTGGGCAGAGCGCACATCGCCCACAGTCCCCGAGAAG
TTGGGGGGAGGGGTCGGCAATTGATCCGGTGCCTAGAGAAGGTGGCGCGGGGTAAACTGGGAAAGTGATG
TCGTGTACTGGCTCCGCCTTTTTCCCGAGGGTGGGGGAGAACCGTATATAAGTGCAGTAGTCGCCGTGAA
CGTTCTTTTTCGCAACGGGTTTGCCGCCAGAACACAGGTAAGTGCCGTGTGTGGTTCCCGCGGGCCTGGC
CTCTTTACGGGTTATGGCCCTTGCGTGCCTTGAATTACTTCCACCTGGCTGCAGTACGTGATTCTTGATC
CCGAGCTTCGGGTTGGAAGTGGGTGGGAGAGTTCGAGGCCTTGCGCTTAAGGAGCCCCTTCGCCTCGTGC
TTGAGTTGAGGCCTGGCCTGGGCGCTGGGGCCGCCGCGTGCGAATCTGGTGGCACCTTCGCGCCTGTCTC
GCTGCTTTCGATAAGTCTCTAGCCATTTAAAATTTTTGATGACCTGCTGCGACGCTTTTTTTCTGGCAAG
ATAGTCTTGTAAATGCGGGCCAAGATCTGCACACTGGTATTTCGGTTTTTGGGGCCGCGGGCGGCGACGG
GGCCCGTGCGTCCCAGCGCACATGTTCGGCGAGGCGGGGCCTGCGAGCGCGGCCACCGAGAATCGGACGG
GGGTAGTCTCAAGCTGGCCGGCCTGCTCTGGTGCCTGGCCTCGCGCCGCCGTGTATCGCCCCGCCCTGGG
CGGCAAGGCTGGCCCGGTCGGCACCAGTTGCGTGAGCGGAAAGATGGCCGCTTCCCGGCCCTGCTGCAGG
GAGCTCAAAATGGAGGACGCGGCGCTCGGGAGAGCGGGCGGGTGAGTCACCCACACAAAGGAAAAGGGCC
TTTCCGTCCTCAGCCGTCGCTTCATGTGACTCCACGGAGTACCGGGCGCCGTCCAGGCACCTCGATTAGT
TCTCGAGCTTTTGGAGTACGTCGTCTTTAGGTTGGGGGGAGGGGTTTTATGCGATGGAGTTTCCCCACAC
TGAGTGGGTGGAGACTGAAGTTAGGCCAGCTTGGCACTTGATGTAATTCTCCTTGGAATTTGCCCTTTTT
GAGTTTGGATCTTGGTTCATTCTCAAGCCTCAGACAGTGGTTCAAAGTTTTTTTCTTCCATTTCAGGTGT
CGTGACGTACGGCCACCATGACCGAGTACAAGCCCACGGTGCGCCTCGCCACCCGCGACGACGTCCCCAG
GGCCGTACGCACCCTCGCCGCCGCGTTCGCCGACTACCCCGCCACGCGCCACACCGTCGATCCGGACCGC
CACATCGAGCGGGTCACCGAGCTGCAAGAACTCTTCCTCACGCGCGTCGGGCTCGACATCGGCAAGGTGT
GGGTCGCGGACGACGGCGCCGCCGTGGCGGTCTGGACCACGCCGGAGAGCGTCGAAGCGGGGGCGGTGTT
CGCCGAGATCGGCCCGCGCATGGCCGAGTTGAGCGGTTCCCGGCTGGCCGCGCAGCAACAGATGGAAGGC
CTCCTGGCGCCGCACCGGCCCAAGGAGCCCGCGTGGTTCCTGGCCACCGTCGGAGTCTCGCCCGACCACC
AGGGCAAGGGTCTGGGCAGCGCCGTCGTGCTCCCCGGAGTGGAGGCGGCCGAGCGCGCCGGGGTGCCCGC
CTTCCTGGAGACCTCCGCGCCCCGCAACCTCCCCTTCTACGAGCGGCTCGGCTTCACCGTCACCGCCGAC
GTCGAGGTGCCCGAAGGACCGCGCACCTGGTGCATGACCCGCAAGCCCGGTGCCTGAACGCGTTAAGTCG
ACAATCAACCTCTGGATTACAAAATTTGTGAAAGATTGACTGGTATTCTTAACTATGTTGCTCCTTTTAC
GCTATGTGGATACGCTGCTTTAATGCCTTTGTATCATGCTATTGCTTCCCGTATGGCTTTCATTTTCTCC
TCCTTGTATAAATCCTGGTTGCTGTCTCTTTATGAGGAGTTGTGGCCCGTTGTCAGGCAACGTGGCGTGG
TGTGCACTGTGTTTGCTGACGCAACCCCCACTGGTTGGGGCATTGCCACCACCTGTCAGCTCCTTTCCGG
GACTTTCGCTTTCCCCCTCCCTATTGCCACGGCGGAACTCATCGCCGCCTGCCTTGCCCGCTGCTGGACA
GGGGCTCGGCTGTTGGGCACTGACAATTCCGTGGTGTTGTCGGGGAAATCATCGTCCTTTCCTTGGCTGC
TCGCCTGTGTTGCCACCTGGATTCTGCGCGGGACGTCCTTCTGCTACGTCCCTTCGGCCCTCAATCCAGC
GGACCTTCCTTCCCGCGGCCTGCTGCCGGCTCTGCGGCCTCTTCCGCGTCTTCGCCTTCGCCCTCAGACG
AGTCGGATCTCCCTTTGGGCCGCCTCCCCGCGTCGACTTTAAGACCAATGACTTACAAGGCAGCTGTAGA
TCTTAGCCACTTTTTAAAAGAAAAGGGGGGACTGGAAGGGCTAATTCACTCCCAACGAAGACAAGATCTG
CTTTTTGCTTGTACTGGGTCTCTCTGGTTAGACCAGATCTGAGCCTGGGAGCTCTCTGGCTAACTAGGGA
ACCCACTGCTTAAGCCTCAATAAAGCTTGCCTTGAGTGCTTCAAGTAGTGTGTGCCCGTCTGTTGTGTGA
CTCTGGTAACTAGAGATCCCTCAGACCCTTTTAGTCAGTGTGGAAAATCTCTAGCAGTACGTATAGTAGT
TCATGTCATCTTATTATTCAGTATTTATAACTTGCAAAGAAATGAATATCAGAGAGTGAGAGGAACTTGT
TTATTGCAGCTTATAATGGTTACAAATAAAGCAATAGCATCACAAATTTCACAAATAAAGCATTTTTTTC
ACTGCATTCTAGTTGTGGTTTGTCCAAACTCATCAATGTATCTTATCATGTCTGGCTCTAGCTATCCCGC
CCCTAACTCCGCCCATCCCGCCCCTAACTCCGCCCAGTTCCGCCCATTCTCCGCCCCATGGCTGACTAAT
TTTTTTTATTTATGCAGAGGCCGAGGCCGCCTCGGCCTCTGAGCTATTCCAGAAGTAGTGAGGAGGCTTT
TTTGGAGGCCTAGGGACGTACCCAATTCGCCCTATAGTGAGTCGTATTACGCGCGCTCACTGGCCGTCGT
TTTACAACGTCGTGACTGGGAAAACCCTGGCGTTACCCAACTTAATCGCCTTGCAGCACATCCCCCTTTC
GCCAGCTGGCGTAATAGCGAAGAGGCCCGCACCGATCGCCCTTCCCAACAGTTGCGCAGCCTGAATGGCG
AATGGG
[124 nt withheld, positions 3367-3490]
C
[91 nt withheld, positions 3492-3582]
A
[49 nt withheld, positions 3584-3632]
CCTTTGACGTTGGAGTCCACGTTCTTT
[37 nt withheld, positions 3660-3696]
ACCCTATCTCGGTCTATTCTTTTGATTTATAAGGGATTTTGCCGATTTCGGCCTATTGGTTAAAAAATGA
GCTGATTTAACAAAAATTTAACGCGAATTTTAACAAAATATTAACGCTTACAATTTAGGTGGCACTTTTC
GGGGAAATGTGCGCGGAACCCCTATTTGTTTATTTTTCTAAATACATTCAAATATGTATCCGCTCATGAG
ACAATAACCCTGATAAATGCTTCAATAATATTGAAAAAGGAAGAGTATGAGTATTCAACATTTCCGTGTC
GCCCTTATTCCCTTTTTTGCGGCATTTTGCCTTCCTGTTTTTGCTCACCCAGAAACGCTGGTGAAAGTAA
AAGATGCTGAAGATCAGTTGGGTGCACGAGTGGGTTACATCGAACTGGATCTCAACAGCGGTAAGATCCT
TGAGAGTTTTCGCCCCGAAGAACGTTTTCCAATGATGAGCACTTTTAAAGTTCTGCTATGTGGCGCGGTA
TTATCCCGTATTGACGCCGGGCAAGAGCAACTCGGTCGCCGCATACACTATTCTCAGAATGACTTGGTTG
AGTACTCACCAGTCACAGAAAAGCATCTTACGGATGGCATGACAGTAAGAGAATTATGCAGTGCTGCCAT
AACCATGAGTGATAACACTGCGGCCAACTTACTTCTGACAACGATCGGAGGACCGAAGGAGCTAACCGCT
TTTTTGCACAACATGGGGGATCATGTAACTCGCCTTGATCGTTGGGAACCGGAGCTGAATGAAGCCATAC
CAAACGACGAGCGTGACACCACGATGCCTGTAGCAATGGCAACAACGTTGCGCAAACTATTAACTGGCGA
ACTACTTACTCTAGCTTCCCGGCAACAATTAATAGACTGGATGGAGGCGGATAAAGTTGCAGGACCACTT
CTGCGCTCGGCCCTTCCGGCTGGCTGGTTTATTGCTGATAAATCTGGAGCCGGTGAGCGTGGGTCTCGCG
GTATCATTGCAGCACTGGGGCCAGATGGTAAGCCCTCCCGTATCGTAGTTATCTACACGACGGGGAGTCA
GGCAACTATGGATGAACGAAATAGACAGATCGCTGAGATAGGTGCCTCACTGATTAAGCATTGGTAACTG
TCAGACCAAGTTTACTCATATATACTTTAGATTGATTTAAAACTTCATTTTTAATTTAAAAGGATCTAGG
TGAAGATCCTTTTTGATAATCTCATGACCAAAATCCCTTAACGTGAGTTTTCGTTCCACTGAGCGTCAGA
CCCCGTAGAAAAGATCAAAGGATCTTCTTGAGATCCTTTTTTTCTGCGCGTAATCTGCTGCTTGCAAACA
AAAAAACCACCGCTACCAGCGGTGGTTTGTTTGCCGGATCAAGAGCTACCAACTCTTTTTCCGAAGGTAA
CTGGCTTCAGCAGAGCGCAGATACCAAATACTGTTCTTCTAGTGTAGCCGTAGTTAGGCCACCACTTCAA
GAACTCTGTAGCACCGCCTACATACCTCGCTCTGCTAATCCTGTTACCAGTGGCTGCTGCCAGTGGCGAT
AAGTCGTGTCTTACCGGGTTGGACTCAAGACGATAGTTACCGGATAAGGCGCAGCGGTCGGGCTGAACGG
GGGGTTCGTGCACACAGCCCAGCTTGGAGCGAACGACCTACACCGAACTGAGATACCTACAGCGTGAGCT
ATGAGAAAGCGCCACGCTTCCCGAAGGGAGAAAGGCGGACAGGTATCCGGTAAGCGGCAGGGTCGGAACA
GGAGAGCGCACGAGGGAGCTTCCAGGGGGAAACGCCTGGTATCTTTATAGTCCTGTCGGGTTTCGCCACC
TCTGACTTGAGCGTCGATTTTTGTGATGCTCGTCAGGGGGGCGGAGCCTATGGAAAAACGCCAGCAACGC
GGCCTTTTTACGGTTCCTGGCCTTTTGCTGGCCTTTTGCTCACATGTTCTTTCCTGCGTTATCCCCTGAT
TCTGTGGATAACCGTATTACCGCCTTTGAGTGAGCTGATACCGCTCGCCGCAGCCGAACGACCGAGCGCA
GCGAGTCAGTGAGCGAGGAAGCGGAAGAGCGCCCAATACGCAAACCGCCTCTCCCCGCGCGTTGGCCGAT
TCATTAATGCAGCTGGCACGACAGGTTTCCCGACTGGAAAGCGGGCAGTGAGCGCAACGCAATTAATGTG
AGTTAGCTCACTCATTAGGCACCCCAGGCTTTACACTTTATGCTTCCGGCTCGTATGTTGTGTGGAATTG
TGAGCGGATAACAATTTCACACAGGAAACAGCTATGACCATGATTACGCCAAGCGCGCAATTAACCCTCA
CTAAAGGGAACAAAAGCTGGAGCTGCAAGCTTAATGTAGTCTTATGCAATACTCTTGTAGTCTTGCAACA
TGGTAACGATGAGTTAGCAACATGCCTTACAAGGAGAGAAAAAGCACCGTGCATGCCGATTGGTGGAAGT
AAGGTGGTACGATCGTGCCTTATTAGGAAGGCAACAGACGGGTCTGACATGGATTGGACGAACCACTGAA
TTGCCGCATTGCAGAGATATTGTATTTAAGTGCCTAGCTCGATACATAAACGGGTCTCTCTGGTTAGACC
AGATCTGAGCCTGGGAGCTCTCTGGCTAACTAGGGAACCCACTGCTTAAGCCTCAATAAAGCTTGCCTTG
AGTGCTTCAAGTAGTGTGTGCCCGTCTGTTGTGTGACTCTGGTAACTAGAGATCCCTCAGACCCTTTTAG
TCAGTGTGGAAAATCTCTAGCAGTGGCGCCCGAACAGGGACTTGAAAGCGAAAGGGAAACCAGAGGAGCT
CTCTCGACGCAGGACTCGGCTTGCTGAAGCGCGCACGGCAAGAGGCGAGGGGCGGCGACTGGTGAGTACG
CCAAAAATTTTGACTAGCGGAGGCTAGAAGGAGAGAGATGGGTGCGAGAGCGTCAGTATTAAGCGGGGGA
GAATTAGATCGCGATGGGAAAAAATTCGGTTAAGGCCAGGGGGAAAGAAAAAATATAAATTAAAACATAT
AGTATGGGCAAGCAGGGAGCTAGAACGATTCGCAGTTAATCCTGGCCTGTTAGAAACATCAGAAGGCTGT
AGACAAATACTGGGACAGCTACAACCATCCCTTCAGACAGGATCAGAAGAACTTAGATCATTATATAATA
CAGTAGCAACCCTCTATTGTGTGCATCAAAGGATAGAGATAAAAGACACCAAGGAAGCTTTAGACAAGAT
AGAGGAAGAGCAAAACAAAAGTAAGACCACCGCACAGCAAGCGGCCGCTGATCTTCAGACCTGGAGGAGG
AGATATGAGGGACAATTGGAGAAGTGAATTATATAAATATAAAGTAGTAAAAATTGAACCATTAGGAGTA
GCACCCACCAAGGCAAAGAGAAGAGTGGTGCAGAGAGAAAAAAGAGCAGTGGGAATAGGAGCTTTGTTCC
TTGGGTTCTTGGGAGCAGCAGGAAGCACTATGGGCGCAGCGTCAATGACGCTGACGGTACAGGCCAGACA
ATTATTGTCTGGTATAGTGCAGCAGCAGAACAATTTGCTGAGGGCTATTGAGGCGCAACAGCATCTGTTG
CAACTCACAGTCTGGGGCATCAAGCAGCTCCAGGCAAGAATCCTGGCTGTGGAAAGATACCTAAAGGATC
AACAGCTCCTGGGGATTTGGGGTTGCTCTGGAAAACTCATTTGCACCACTGCTGTGCCTTGGAATGCTAG
TTGGAGTAATAAATCTCTGGAACAGATTTGGAATCACACGACCTGGATGGAGTGGGACAGAGAAATTAAC
AATTACACAAGCTTAATACACTCCTTAATTGAAGAATCGCAAAACCAGCAAGAAAAGAATGAACAAGAAT
TATTGGAATTAGATAAATGGGCAAGTTTGTGGAATTGGTTTAACATAACAAATTGGCTGTGGTATATAAA
ATTATTCATAATGATAGTAGGAGGCTTGGTAGGTTTAAGAATAGTTTTTGCTGTACTTTCTATAGTGAAT
AGAGTTAGGCAGGGATATTCACCATTATCGTTTCAGACCCACCTCCCAACCCCGAGGGGACCCAGAGAGG
GCCTATTTCCCATGATTCCTTCATATTTGCATATACGATACAAGGCTGTTAGAGAGATAATTAGAATTAA
TTTGACTGTAAACACAAAGATATTAGTACAAAATACGTGACGTAGAAAGTAATAATTTCTTGGGTAGTTT
GCAGTTTTAAAATTATGTTTTAAAATGGACTATCATATGCTTACCGTAACTTGAAAGTATTTCGATTTCT
TGGCTTTATATATCTTGTGGAAAGGACGAAACACCGTTTCCCATTAGGCCCATTAGGTTTTAGAGCTAGA
AATAGCAAGTTAAAATAAGGCTAGTCCGTTATCAACTTGAAAAAGTGGCACCGAGTCGGTGCTTTTTTAA
GCTTGGCGTAACTAGATCTTGAGACAAATGGCAGTATTCATCCACAATTTTAAAAGAAAAGGGGGGATTG
GGGGGTACAGTGCAGGGGAAAGAATAGTAGACATAATAGCAACAGACATACAAACTAAAGAATTACAAAA
ACAAATTACAAAAATTCAAAATTTTCGGGTTTATTACAGGGACAGCAGAGATCCACTTTGGCGCCGGCTC
GAGGGGG
