>Addgene plasmid #77173 | SGK494 gRNA (BRDN0001147611) | depositor partial sequence | sequence record 144633 | Target Sequence
TTTCCCATTAGGCCCATTAG
