>Addgene plasmid #77173 | SGK494 gRNA (BRDN0001147611) | addgene partial sequence | sequence record 187253 | hU6-F
CGTAGAAAGTAATAATTTCTTGGGTAGTTTGCAGTTTTAAAATTATGTTTTAAAATGGACTATCATATGC
TTACCGTAACTTGAAAGTATTTCGATTTCTTGGCTTTATATATCTTGTGGAAAGGACGAAACACCGTTTC
CCATTAGGCCCATTAGGTTTTAGAGCTAGAAATAGCAAGTTAAAATAAGGCTAGTCCGTTATCAACTTGA
AAAAGTGGCACCGAGTCGGTGCTTTTTTAAGCTTGGCGTAACTAGATCTTGAGACAAATGGCAGTATTCA
TCCACAATTTTAAAAGAAAAGGGGGGATTGGGGGGTACAGTGCAGGGGAAAGAATAGTAGACATAATAGC
AACAGACATACAAACTAAAGAATTACAAAAACAAATTACAAAAATTCAAAATTTTCGGGTTTATTACAGG
GACAGCAGAGATCCACTTTGGCGCCGGCTCGAGGGGGCCCGGGTGCAAAGATGGATAAAGTTTTAAACAG
AGAGGAATCTTTGCAGCTAATGGACCTTCTAGGTCTTGAAAGGAGTGGGAATTGGCTCCGGTGCCCGTCA
GTGGGCAGAG
